Addgene plasmid #146447: pETM-60-NusA-DmEDC3_331-400-ADA_H
Purpose: Bacterial Expression of DmEDC3_331-400-ADA
Depositing lab: Elisa Izaurralde. Depositing organization: Max Planck Institute for Developmental Biology.
Backbone
  Vector backbone: Unknown
  Vector type: Bacterial Expression
Growth in bacteria
  Bacterial resistance: Kanamycin, 50 μg/mL
  Growth temperature: 37°C
  Growth strain: DH5alpha
  Copy number: Low Copy
Gene/Insert
  Gene/Insert name: DmEDC3_331-400-ADA
  Species: D. melanogaster (fly)
  Entrez Gene: Edc3 (a.k.a. CG6311, DmEDC3, Dmel\CG6311, EDC3, LSm16)
  Cloning method: Unknown
Terms and licenses: Academic/Nonprofit Terms; Industry Terms: Not Available to Industry
Depositor comments: ORF extracted fromNCBI: NM_140735.1 Plasmids from this collection were made available to the research community and donated after the lab closed. Please note that the sequence provided by the depositing laboratory may be theoretical/predicted or based on Sanger sequencing results. There may be discrepancies between sequencing results obtained by Addgene and the depositor sequence. If an Addgene verified sequence is not available, please contact before placing your order to request that our lab fully sequence the plasmid.
How to cite: pETM-60-NusA-DmEDC3_331-400-ADA_H was a gift from Elisa Izaurralde (Addgene plasmid # 146447 ; http://n2t.net/addgene:146447 ; RRID:Addgene_146447)
