[The description below was written by a language model from this plasmid's Addgene catalogue record and pLannotate feature annotations shown in this document.]
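Description:
pETM-60-NusA-DmEDC3_331-400-ADA_H is a 7,166 nt bacterial expression plasmid for producing a fragment of the Drosophila melanogaster decapping enhancer Edc3 in E. coli. The catalogue lists the backbone as unknown, although the name and the annotated features point to a pET-type pETM-60 vector. It replicates from a ColE1/pBR322-family origin accompanied by the bom region and the rop gene, consistent with the recorded low copy number. Selection is by kanamycin through an aminoglycoside phosphotransferase gene. An f1 origin is also present. The short tetracycline-resistance fragments and the predicted E. coli ORF appear to be backbone remnants rather than functional parts.

The expression cassette uses a T7 promoter followed by a lac operator and the phage T7 gene 10 ribosome binding site, with a plasmid-borne lacI gene supplying repressor. Transcription therefore depends on T7 RNA polymerase in the host and is inducible with IPTG. The open reading frame begins with NusA, a highly soluble E. coli protein used as a solubility-enhancing fusion partner. It continues through a His tag into the Edc3 fragment, and a second His-tag match follows before the T7 terminator. A short match to a T7 gene 10B-derived solubility tag is annotated just upstream of the terminator, but whether it is translated as part of the fusion is not clear from the record.

The name indicates residues 331–400 of Edc3, although the annotated Edc3 match spans 381 nt, somewhat longer than 70 codons. The "ADA" suffix presumably denotes a mutant variant, but the record does not define it. The stated purpose is bacterial expression of this fragment, and the His tags would allow affinity purification.
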