Features (pLannotate 1.2.2; 21 found; start..end, strand, type, name):
     12..467     +  rep_origin     f1 ori (sequence partly withheld): f1 bacteriophage origin of replication; arrow indicates direction of (+) strand synthesis
    494..551     +  promoter       AmpR promoter (fragment): bla
    560..1375    -  CDS            KanR: aminoglycoside phosphotransferase; aph(3')-Ia; confers resistance to kanamycin in bacteria or G418 (Geneticin®) in eukaryotes
   1497..2085    +  rep_origin     ori: high-copy-number ColE1/pMB1/pBR322/pUC origin of replication
   2271..2413    -  misc_feature   bom: basis of mobility region from pBR322
   2515..2706    -  CDS            rop: Rop protein, which maintains plasmids at low copy number; rop
   2723..3103    +  CDS            YPB1_ECOLX: Protein predicted: Swiss-Prot protein existence level 4. From Escherichia coli.
   3175..3466    -  CDS            TcR (fragment): tetracycline efflux protein; tet; confers resistance to tetracycline
   3481..3502    -  protein_bind   CAP binding site: CAP binding activates transcription in the presence of cAMP. E. coli catabolite activator protein
   3515..4597    -  CDS            lacI: lac repressor; lacI; The lac repressor binds to the lac operator to inhibit transcription in E. coli. This inhibition can be relieved by adding lactose or isopropyl-β-D-thiogalactopyranoside (IPTG).
   4598..4675    -  promoter       lacI promoter: lacI
   4683..4962    -  CDS            TcR (fragment): tetracycline efflux protein; tet; confers resistance to tetracycline
   4984..5002    +  promoter       T7 promoter: promoter for bacteriophage T7 RNA polymerase
   5003..5027    +  protein_bind   lac operator: The lac repressor binds to the lac operator to inhibit transcription in E. coli. This inhibition can be relieved by adding lactose or isopropyl-β-D-thiogalactopyranoside (IPTG). lac repressor encoded by lacI
   5042..5064    +  RBS            RBS: efficient ribosome binding site from bacteriophage T7 gene 10 (Olins and Rangwala, 1989)
   5074..6552    +  CDS            NusA: transcription elongation protein (N utilization substance protein A); nusA; highly soluble in E. coli
   6568..6585    +  CDS            7xHis (fragment): 6xHis affinity tag
   6610..6990    +  CDS            Edc3 (fragment): EDC3_DROME - Experimental evidence at protein level: Swiss-Prot protein existence level 1. In the process of mRNA degradation, may play a role in mRNA decapping. From Drosophila melanogaster (Fruit fly).
   7010..7027    +  CDS            9xHis (fragment): 9xHis affinity tag
   7037..7086    +  CDS            SET1 (fragment): solubility-enhancement tag derived from T7 phage gene 10B
   7094..7141    +  terminator     T7 terminator: transcription terminator for bacteriophage T7 RNA polymerase
>Addgene plasmid #146447 | pETM-60-NusA-DmEDC3_331-400-ADA_H | depositor full sequence | sequence record 288892 | Full Sequence
TGGCGAATGGG
[124 nt withheld, positions 12-135]
C
[91 nt withheld, positions 137-227]
A
[49 nt withheld, positions 229-277]
CCTTTGACGTTGGAGTCCACGTTCTTT
[37 nt withheld, positions 305-341]
ACCCTATCTCGGTCTATTCTTTTGATTTATAAGGGATTTTGCCGATTTCGGCCTATTGGTTAAAAAATGA
GCTGATTTAACAAAAATTTAACGCGAATTTTAACAAAATATTAACGTTTACAATTTCAGGTGGCACTTTT
CGGGGAAATGTGCGCGGAACCCCTATTTGTTTATTTTTCTAAATACATTCAAATATGTATCCGCTCATGA
ATTAATTCTTAGAAAAACTCATCGAGCATCAAATGAAACTGCAATTTATTCATATCAGGATTATCAATAC
CATATTTTTGAAAAAGCCGTTTCTGTAATGAAGGAGAAAACTCACCGAGGCAGTTCCATAGGATGGCAAG
ATCCTGGTATCGGTCTGCGATTCCGACTCGTCCAACATCAATACAACCTATTAATTTCCCCTCGTCAAAA
ATAAGGTTATCAAGTGAGAAATCACCATGAGTGACGACTGAATCCGGTGAGAATGGCAAAAGTTTATGCA
TTTCTTTCCAGACTTGTTCAACAGGCCAGCCATTACGCTCGTCATCAAAATCACTCGCATCAACCAAACC
GTTATTCATTCGTGATTGCGCCTGAGCGAGACGAAATACGCGATCGCTGTTAAAAGGACAATTACAAACA
GGAATCGAATGCAACCGGCGCAGGAACACTGCCAGCGCATCAACAATATTTTCACCTGAATCAGGATATT
CTTCTAATACCTGGAATGCTGTTTTCCCGGGGATCGCAGTGGTGAGTAACCATGCATCATCAGGAGTACG
GATAAAATGCTTGATGGTCGGAAGAGGCATAAATTCCGTCAGCCAGTTTAGTCTGACCATCTCATCTGTA
ACATCATTGGCAACGCTACCTTTGCCATGTTTCAGAAACAACTCTGGCGCATCGGGCTTCCCATACAATC
GATAGATTGTCGCACCTGATTGCCCGACATTATCGCGAGCCCATTTATACCCATATAAATCAGCATCCAT
GTTGGAATTTAATCGCGGCCTAGAGCAAGACGTTTCCCGTTGAATATGGCTCATAACACCCCTTGTATTA
CTGTTTATGTAAGCAGACAGTTTTATTGTTCATGACCAAAATCCCTTAACGTGAGTTTTCGTTCCACTGA
GCGTCAGACCCCGTAGAAAAGATCAAAGGATCTTCTTGAGATCCTTTTTTTCTGCGCGTAATCTGCTGCT
TGCAAACAAAAAAACCACCGCTACCAGCGGTGGTTTGTTTGCCGGATCAAGAGCTACCAACTCTTTTTCC
GAAGGTAACTGGCTTCAGCAGAGCGCAGATACCAAATACTGTCCTTCTAGTGTAGCCGTAGTTAGGCCAC
CACTTCAAGAACTCTGTAGCACCGCCTACATACCTCGCTCTGCTAATCCTGTTACCAGTGGCTGCTGCCA
GTGGCGATAAGTCGTGTCTTACCGGGTTGGACTCAAGACGATAGTTACCGGATAAGGCGCAGCGGTCGGG
CTGAACGGGGGGTTCGTGCACACAGCCCAGCTTGGAGCGAACGACCTACACCGAACTGAGATACCTACAG
CGTGAGCTATGAGAAAGCGCCACGCTTCCCGAAGGGAGAAAGGCGGACAGGTATCCGGTAAGCGGCAGGG
TCGGAACAGGAGAGCGCACGAGGGAGCTTCCAGGGGGAAACGCCTGGTATCTTTATAGTCCTGTCGGGTT
TCGCCACCTCTGACTTGAGCGTCGATTTTTGTGATGCTCGTCAGGGGGGCGGAGCCTATGGAAAAACGCC
AGCAACGCGGCCTTTTTACGGTTCCTGGCCTTTTGCTGGCCTTTTGCTCACATGTTCTTTCCTGCGTTAT
CCCCTGATTCTGTGGATAACCGTATTACCGCCTTTGAGTGAGCTGATACCGCTCGCCGCAGCCGAACGAC
CGAGCGCAGCGAGTCAGTGAGCGAGGAAGCGGAAGAGCGCCTGATGCGGTATTTTCTCCTTACGCATCTG
TGCGGTATTTCACACCGCATATATGGTGCACTCTCAGTACAATCTGCTCTGATGCCGCATAGTTAAGCCA
GTATACACTCCGCTATCGCTACGTGACTGGGTCATGGCTGCGCCCCGACACCCGCCAACACCCGCTGACG
CGCCCTGACGGGCTTGTCTGCTCCCGGCATCCGCTTACAGACAAGCTGTGACCGTCTCCGGGAGCTGCAT
GTGTCAGAGGTTTTCACCGTCATCACCGAAACGCGCGAGGCAGCTGCGGTAAAGCTCATCAGCGTGGTCG
TGAAGCGATTCACAGATGTCTGCCTGTTCATCCGCGTCCAGCTCGTTGAGTTTCTCCAGAAGCGTTAATG
TCTGGCTTCTGATAAAGCGGGCCATGTTAAGGGCGGTTTTTTCCTGTTTGGTCACTGATGCCTCCGTGTA
AGGGGGATTTCTGTTCATGGGGGTAATGATACCGATGAAACGAGAGAGGATGCTCACGATACGGGTTACT
GATGATGAACATGCCCGGTTACTGGAACGTTGTGAGGGTAAACAACTGGCGGTATGGATGCGGCGGGACC
AGAGAAAAATCACTCAGGGTCAATGCCAGCGCTTCGTTAATACAGATGTAGGTGTTCCACAGGGTAGCCA
GCAGCATCCTGCGATGCAGATCCGGAACATAATGGTGCAGGGCGCTGACTTCCGCGTTTCCAGACTTTAC
GAAACACGGAAACCGAAGACCATTCATGTTGTTGCTCAGGTCGCAGACGTTTTGCAGCAGCAGTCGCTTC
ACGTTCGCTCGCGTATCGGTGATTCATTCTGCTAACCAGTAAGGCAACCCCGCCAGCCTAGCCGGGTCCT
CAACGACAGGAGCACGATCATGCGCACCCGTGGGGCCGCCATGCCGGCGATAATGGCCTGCTTCTCGCCG
AAACGTTTGGTGGCGGGACCAGTGACGAAGGCTTGAGCGAGGGCGTGCAAGATTCCGAATACCGCAAGCG
ACAGGCCGATCATCGTCGCGCTCCAGCGAAAGCGGTCCTCGCCGAAAATGACCCAGAGCGCTGCCGGCAC
CTGTCCTACGAGTTGCATGATAAAGAAGACAGTCATAAGTGCGGCGACGATAGTCATGCCCCGCGCCCAC
CGGAAGGAGCTGACTGGGTTGAAGGCTCTCAAGGGCATCGGTCGAGATCCCGGTGCCTAATGAGTGAGCT
AACTTACATTAATTGCGTTGCGCTCACTGCCCGCTTTCCAGTCGGGAAACCTGTCGTGCCAGCTGCATTA
ATGAATCGGCCAACGCGCGGGGAGAGGCGGTTTGCGTATTGGGCGCCAGGGTGGTTTTTCTTTTCACCAG
TGAGACGGGCAACAGCTGATTGCCCTTCACCGCCTGGCCCTGAGAGAGTTGCAGCAAGCGGTCCACGCTG
GTTTGCCCCAGCAGGCGAAAATCCTGTTTGATGGTGGTTAACGGCGGGATATAACATGAGCTGTCTTCGG
TATCGTCGTATCCCACTACCGAGATATCCGCACCAACGCGCAGCCCGGACTCGGTAATGGCGCGCATTGC
GCCCAGCGCCATCTGATCGTTGGCAACCAGCATCGCAGTGGGAACGATGCCCTCATTCAGCATTTGCATG
GTTTGTTGAAAACCGGACATGGCACTCCAGTCGCCTTCCCGTTCCGCTATCGGCTGAATTTGATTGCGAG
TGAGATATTTATGCCAGCCAGCCAGACGCAGACGCGCCGAGACAGAACTTAATGGGCCCGCTAACAGCGC
GATTTGCTGGTGACCCAATGCGACCAGATGCTCCACGCCCAGTCGCGTACCGTCTTCATGGGAGAAAATA
ATACTGTTGATGGGTGTCTGGTCAGAGACATCAAGAAATAACGCCGGAACATTAGTGCAGGCAGCTTCCA
CAGCAATGGCATCCTGGTCATCCAGCGGATAGTTAATGATCAGCCCACTGACGCGTTGCGCGAGAAGATT
GTGCACCGCCGCTTTACAGGCTTCGACGCCGCTTCGTTCTACCATCGACACCACCACGCTGGCACCCAGT
TGATCGGCGCGAGATTTAATCGCCGCGACAATTTGCGACGGCGCGTGCAGGGCCAGACTGGAGGTGGCAA
CGCCAATCAGCAACGACTGTTTGCCCGCCAGTTGTTGTGCCACGCGGTTGGGAATGTAATTCAGCTCCGC
CATCGCCGCTTCCACTTTTTCCCGCGTTTTCGCAGAAACGTGGCTGGCCTGGTTCACCACGCGGGAAACG
GTCTGATAAGAGACACCGGCATACTCTGCGACATCGTATAACGTTACTGGTTTCACATTCACCACCCTGA
ATTGACTCTCTTCCGGGCGCTATCATGCCATACCGCGAAAGGTTTTGCGCCATTCGATGGTGTCCGGGAT
CTCGACGCTCTCCCTTATGCGACTCCTGCATTAGGAAGCAGCCCAGTAGTAGGTTGAGGCCGTTGAGCAC
CGCCGCCGCAAGGAATGGTGCATGCAAGGAGATGGCGCCCAACAGTCCCCCGGCCACGGGGCCTGCCACC
ATACCCACGCCGAAACAAGCGCTCATGAGCCCGAAGTGGCGAGCCCGATCTTCCCCATCGGTGATGTCGG
CGATATAGGCGCCAGCAACCGCACCTGTGGCGCCGGTGATGCCGGCCACGATGCGTCCGGCGTAGAGGAT
CGAGATCTCGATCCCGCGAAATTAATACGACTCACTATAGGGGAATTGTGAGCGGATAACAATTCCCCTC
TAGAAATAATTTTGTTTAACTTTAAGAAGGAGATATACCATGAAAGAAATTTTGGCTGTAGTTGAAGCCG
TATCCAATGAAAAGGCGCTACCTCGCGAGAAGATTTTCGAAGCATTGGAAAGCGCGCTGGCGACAGCAAC
AAAGAAAAAATATGAACAAGAGATCGACGTCCGCGTACAGATCGATCGCAAAAGCGGTGATTTTGACACT
TTCCGTCGCTGGTTAGTTGTTGATGAAGTCACCCAGCCGACCAAGGAAATCACCCTTGAAGCCGCACGTT
ATGAAGATGAAAGCCTGAACCTGGGCGATTACGTTGAAGATCAGATTGAGTCTGTTACCTTTGACCGTAT
CACTACCCAGACGGCAAAACAGGTTATCGTGCAGAAAGTGCGTGAAGCCGAACGTGCGATGGTGGTTGAT
CAGTTCCGTGAACACGAAGGTGAAATCATCACCGGCGTGGTGAAAAAAGTAAACCGCGACAACATCTCTC
TGGATCTGGGCAACAACGCTGAAGCCGTGATCCTGCGCGAAGATATGCTGCCGCGTGAAAACTTCCGCCC
TGGCGACCGCGTTCGTGGCGTGCTCTATTCCGTTCGCCCGGAAGCGCGTGGCGCGCAACTGTTCGTCACT
CGTTCCAAGCCGGAAATGCTGATCGAACTGTTCCGTATTGAAGTGCCAGAAATCGGCGAAGAAGTGATTG
AAATTAAAGCAGCGGCTCGCGATCCGGGTTCTCGTGCGAAAATCGCGGTGAAAACCAACGATAAACGTAT
CGATCCGGTAGGTGCTTGCGTAGGTATGCGTGGCGCGCGTGTTCAGGCGGTGTCTACTGAACTGGGTGGC
GAGCGTATCGATATCGTCCTGTGGGATGATAACCCGGCGCAGTTCGTGATTAACGCAATGGCACCGGCAG
ACGTTGCTTCTATCGTGGTGGATGAAGATAAACACACTATGGACATCGCCGTTGAAGCCGGTAATCTGGC
GCAGGCGATTGGCCGTAACGGTCAGAACGTGCGTCTGGCTTCGCAACTGAGCGGTTGGGAACTCAACGTG
ATGACCGTTGACGACCTGCAAGCTAAGCATCAGGCGGAAGCGCACGCAGCGATCGACACCTTCACCAAAT
ATCTCGACATCGACGAAGACTTCGCGACTGTTCTGGTAGAAGAAGGCTTCTCGACGCTGGAAGAATTGGC
CTATGTGCCGATGAAAGAGCTGTTGGAAATCGAAGGCCTTGATGAGCCGACCGTTGAAGCACTGCGCGAG
CGTGCTAAAAATGCACTGGCCACCATTGCACAGGCCCAGGAAGAAAGCCTCGGTGATAACAAACCGGCTG
ACGATCTGCTGAACCTTGAAGGGGTAGATCGTGATTTGGCATTCAAACTGGCCGCCCGTGGCGTTTGTAC
GCTGGAAGATCTCGCCGAACAGGGCATTGATGATCTGGCTGATATCGAAGGGTTGACCGACGAAAAAGCC
GGAGCACTGATTATGGCTGCCCGTAATATTTGCTGGTTCGGTGACGAAGCGACTAGTGGTTCTGGTCATC
ACCATCACCATCACTCCGCGGGTGAGAATCTTTATTTTCAGGGCGCCATGGTAACTTTTGGCAGCGAGGC
GGACGATCCGCTGATCCACGAGGATGCGGATGCGGAGGGCAATCTAGCGCTGTTCGACAAGCAGGCAATT
TGGGACGACATCGAGTCGACGACCCAAAAACCAGATGTGGTGCGGCACATTGTGAACAATCATCATCATA
AGCCAGAGCAGAAGTATCGGCACGACGAGAACATCCTGGCCAGCAAACCACTACAATTGCGCCAGATCGA
AAGCATGTTCGGCGGCAGCCAGGACTTTGTGACGGACGACGGTCTCATTATACCGACGATTCCGGCTTAC
GTTCGGAATAAAATCGAGATAAGTGCCGATAAGTGAGGTACCGGATCCGAATTCGAGCTCCGTCGACAAG
CTTGCGGCCGCACTCGAGCACCACCACCACCACCACTGAGATCCGGCTGCTAACAAAGCCCGAAAGGAAG
CTGAGTTGGCTGCTGCCACCGCTGAGCAATAACTAGCATAACCCCTTGGGGCCTCTAAACGGGTCTTGAG
GGGTTTTTTGCTGAAAGGAGGAACTATATCCGGAT
